Addgene plasmid #58834: pRS406-PHO5-GFP-Scs2
Purpose: Expresses GFP-Tagged Scs2 in yeast
Depositing lab: Tim Levine. Depositing organization: University College London. Publication: A conserved ER targeting motif in three families of lipid binding proteins and in Opi1p binds VAP. Loewen CJ, Roy A, Levine TP. EMBO J. 2003 May 1;22(9):2025-35. 10.1093/emboj/cdg201 PubMed 12727870.
Backbone
  Vector backbone: pRS406
  Backbone manufacturer: Stratagene
  Vector type: Yeast Expression
  Selectable markers: URA3
Growth in bacteria
  Bacterial resistance: Ampicillin, 100 μg/mL
  Growth temperature: 37°C
  Growth strain: DH5alpha
  Copy number: Unknown
Gene/Insert
  Gene/Insert name: Scs2 (alt names: SCS2p; YER120W)
  Species: S. cerevisiae (budding yeast)
  GenBank ID: NM_001179010.3
  Entrez Gene: SCS2 (a.k.a. YER120W)
  Promoter: PHO5
  Tag / fusion protein: GFP (N terminal on backbone); Myc (N terminal on backbone)
  Cloning method: Unknown
  Sequencing primers: 5′ N/A; 3′ N/A
Terms and licenses: Academic/Nonprofit Terms; Industry Terms: Not Available to Industry
How to cite: pRS406-PHO5-GFP-Scs2 was a gift from Tim Levine (Addgene plasmid # 58834 ; http://n2t.net/addgene:58834 ; RRID:Addgene_58834)
