[The description below was written by a language model from this plasmid's Addgene catalogue record.]
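Description:
pRS406-PHO5-GFP-Scs2 is a yeast expression plasmid built on pRS406, one of the pRS400-series yeast integrating vectors. Plasmids of this type lack a yeast replication origin (no CEN/ARS or 2μ element), so they are generally maintained in Saccharomyces cerevisiae only after recombination into the genome, commonly at the ura3 locus. Transformants are selected through the URA3 auxotrophic marker. In Escherichia coli the plasmid is propagated as a shuttle vector under ampicillin selection. The record lists its bacterial copy number as unknown.

The insert is the S. cerevisiae gene SCS2 (YER120W), which encodes the yeast homologue of VAP, an integral endoplasmic reticulum membrane protein. VAP proteins bind a conserved ER-targeting motif found in several families of lipid-binding proteins and in the transcriptional regulator Opi1p. Expression is driven by the PHO5 promoter, derived from the yeast acid phosphatase gene, which is natively regulated by phosphate availability. The coding sequence is fused at its N terminus to GFP and a Myc epitope, both supplied by the backbone. Their order relative to each other is not stated. This arrangement gives a fluorescent fusion that can be followed in live cells and also detected with anti-Myc antibodies.

The stated purpose is simply to express GFP-tagged Scs2 in yeast, which fits studies of Scs2 localisation at the ER and its role in recruiting partner proteins. The cloning method and junction details are not recorded, and no feature table was provided, so terminators and other elements cannot be confirmed.
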