>Addgene plasmid #58834 | pRS406-PHO5-GFP-Scs2 | addgene partial sequence | sequence record 94287 | M13pUC-Rev 5'-AGCGGATAACAATTTCACACAGG-3'
GCGCGCAATTAACCCTCACTAAAGGGAACAAAAGCTGGAGGGGGATCTCTAGAATCATGTATCAGTCAAA
CATGCTTTGGAGCTCATCTGTAGAACCATCCTAAAACCAAGATAAGGAGTGCAACCAATATGAATATACC
CATGCTGGATGATTCATTTTCTGCAGGTACGGTTGCGGCTTCCTTTATCTGGTTCTGTGGGGCCGGAGTG
CTGTTGGACGTTTGCTTCTCATTTTCATGAGGAACGGTTTTCTGAACGACAGGTGGGACCTCTTCTTTCT
TTACTTGGACGGGAGGTTGAGTTTCCGGTTCAGCAGGGACCTCCTTTTCGTTTACCACAGCAGGCACTTC
CTTTGGCTCACTGTCTTGGACTACTGGTTCAACAGTTTCCTTGTTTTCCTGTATATTTTGGTTCTGTGCT
GGGTGTACATCTGGACTTATCAAATATTTGACTTTTATCTTTTTAGAGATAGCCTGTTGCTTGAACTCAG
CCTCCAAGTCGGACCAAACATCTGCAACAGCCTTGCCATTGAGGTCGTAAGGAGAAGGCAACGTGATAAC
CAGGAACTTGTCACGGCACTTAAAGTCTGCGGCAGGCTCTTCAGTCAAACCCAGGAAGATAACTTGAACC
TGGATTGTTTCACCTGGAGCAACAACTGCGGCGTTTGGTCTCACGCAGTAAAACTTTGGGGCTGTGGTCT
TGACCTTAAATGCAATGGTTTGGTCTG
