>Addgene plasmid #58834 | pRS406-PHO5-GFP-Scs2 | addgene partial sequence | sequence record 94289 | GFP-F 5'-GGTCCTTCTTGAGTTTGTAAC-3'
AGACTATACAGCTTGGATCCATGGAGCAAAAGCTCATTTCTGAAGAGGACTTGAGATCTATGTCTGCTGT
TGAAATTTCCCCTGACGTGTTGGTGTATAAGTCTCCATTAACGGAGCAATCGACAGAATACGCTAGTATT
TCCAACAATTCAGACCAAACCATTGCATTTAAGGTCAAGACCACAGCCCCAAAGTTTTACTGCGTGAGAC
CAAACGCCGCAGTTGTTGCTCCAGGTGAAACAATCCAGGTTCAAGTTATCTTCCTGGGTTTGACTGAAGA
GCCTGCCGCAGACTTTAAGTGCCGTGACAAGTTCCTGGTTATCACGTTGCCTTCTCCTTACGACCTCAAT
GGCAAGGCTGTTGCAGATGTTTGGTCCGACTTGGAGGCTGAGTTCAAGCAACAGGCTATCTCTAAAAAGA
TAAAAGTCAAATATTTGATAAGTCCAGATGTACACCCAGCACAGAACCAAAATATACAGGAAAACAAGGA
AACTGTTGAACCAGTAGTCCAAGACAGTGAGCCAAAGGAAGTGCCTGCTGTGGTAAACGAAAAGGAGGTC
CCTGCTGAACCGGAAACTCAACCTCCCGTCCAAGTAAAGAAAGAAGAGGTCCCACCTGTCGTTCAGAAAA
CCGTTCCTCATGAAAATGAGAAGCAAACGTCCAACAGCACTCCGGCCCCACAGAACCAGATAAAGGAAGC
CGCAACCGTACCTGCAG
