>Addgene plasmid #58834 | pRS406-PHO5-GFP-Scs2 | addgene partial sequence | sequence record 94291 | M13pUC-Fwd 5'-CCCAGTCACGACGTTGTAAAACG-3'
GGGCGAATTGGGTACCGGGCCCCCCCTCGAGGTCGACGCTCTCCCTTATGCGACTCCTGCATTAGGAAGC
AGCCCAGTAGTAGGTTGAGGCCGTTGAGCACCGCCGCCGCAAGGAATGGTGCATGCAAGGAGATGGCGCC
CAACAGTCCCCCGGCCACGGGGCCTGCCACCATACCCACGCCGAAACAAGCGCTCATGAGCCCGAAGTGG
CGAGCCCGATCTTCCCCATCGGTGATGTCGGCGATATAGGCGCCAGCAACCGCACCTGTGGCGCCGGTGA
TGCCGGCCACGATGCGTCCGGCGTAGAGGATCGATCCGGTCACCTTACTTGGCAAGGCATATACCCATTT
GGGATAAGGGTAAACATCTTTGAATTGTCGAAATGAAACGTATATAAGCGCTGATGTTTTGCTAAGTCGA
GGTTAGTATGGCTTCATCTCTCATGAGAATAAGAACAACAACAAATAGAGCAAGCAAATTCGAGAATTCC
TGCAGCCCGGGCAATTCGAATATAATGTCTAAAGGAGAAGAACTTTTCACTGGAGTTGTCCCAATTCTTG
TTGAATTAGATGGTGATGTTAATGGGCACAAATTTTCTGTCAGTGGAGAGGGTGAAGGTGATGCAACATA
CGGAAAACTTACCCTTAAATTTATTTGCACTACTGGAAAACTACCTGTTCCATGGCCAACACTTGTCACT
ACTTTTACGTATGGTGTTCAATGCTTTTCAAGATACCCAGATCATATGAAACGGCATGACTTTTTCAAGA
GTGCCATGCCCGAAGGTTATGTACAGGAAAGAACTATATTTTTC
