>Addgene plasmid #58834 | pRS406-PHO5-GFP-Scs2 | addgene partial sequence | sequence record 94347 | pGEX3 5'-CCGGGAGCTGCATGTGTCAGAGG-3'
GGGCCTCGTGATACGCCTATTTTTATAGGTTAATGTCATGATAATAATGGTTTCTTAGACGTCAGGTGGC
ACTTTTCGGGGAAATGTGCGCGGAACCCCTATTTGTTTATTTTTCTAAATACATTCAAATATGTATCCGC
TCATGAGACAATAACCCTGATAAATGCTTCAATAATATTGAAAAAGGAAGAGTATGAGTATTCAACATTT
CCGTGTCGCCCTTATTCCCTTTTTTGCGGCATTTTGCCTTCCTGTTTTTGCTCACCCAGAAACGCTGGTG
AAAGTAAAAGATGCTGAAGATCAGTTGGGTGCACGAGTGGGTTACATCGAACTGGATCTCAACAGCGGTA
AGATCCTTGAGAGTTTTCGCCCCGAAGAACGTTTTCCAATGATGAGCACTTTTAAAGTTCTGCTATGTGG
CGCGGTATTATCCCGTATTGACGCCGGGCAAGAGCAACTCGGTCGCCGCATACACTATTCTCAGAATGAC
TTGGTTGAGTACTCACCAGTCACAGAAAAGCATCTTACGGATGGCATGACAGTAAGAGAATTATGCAGTG
CTGCCATAACCATGAGTGATAACACTGCGGCCAACTTACTTCTGACAACGATCGGAGGACCGAAGGAGCT
AACCGCTTTTTTGCACAACATGGGGGATCATGTAACTCGCCTTGATCGTTGGGAACCGGAGCTGAATGAA
GCCATACCAAACGACGAGCGTGACACCACGATGCCTGTAGCAATGGCAACAACGTTGCGC
