>Addgene plasmid #58834 | pRS406-PHO5-GFP-Scs2 | addgene partial sequence | sequence record 95423 | URA3-R2 5'-TTGGCGGATAATGCCTTTAG-3'
GATATCCACATGGTGGTTTTTAGTAAACAAATTTTGGGACCTAATGCTTCAACTAACTCCAGTAATTCCT
TGGTGGTACGAACATCCAATGAAGCACACAAGCTTTGTTTGCTTTTCGTGCATGATATTAAATAGCTTGG
CAGCAACAGGACTAGGATGAGTAGCAGCACGTTCCTTATATGTAGCTTTCGACATGATTTATCTTCGTTT
CCTGCAGGTTTTTGTTCTGTGCAGTTGGGTTAAGAATACTGGGCAATTTCATGTTTCTTCAACACTACAT
ATGCGTATATATACCAATCTAAGTCTGTGCTCCTTCCTTCGTTCTTCCTTCTGTTCGGAGATTACCGAAT
CAAAAAAATTTCAAGGAAACCGAAATCAAAAAAAAGAATAAAAAAAAAATGATGAATTGAAAAGGTGGTA
TGGTGCACTCTCAGTACAATCTGCTCTGATGCCGCATAGTTAAGCCAGCCCCGACACCCGCCAACACCCG
CTGACGCGCCCTGACGGGCTTGTCTGCTCCCGGCATCCGCTTACAGACAAGCTGTGACCGTCTCCGGGAG
CTGCATGTGTCAGAGGTTTTCACCGTCATCACCGAAACGCGCGAGACGAAAGGGCCTCGTGATACGCCTA
TTTTTATAGGTTAATGTCATGATAATAATGGTTTCTTAGACGTCAGGTGGCACTTTTCGGGGAAATGTGC
GCGGAACCCCTATTTGTTTATTTTTCTAAATACATTCAAATATGTATCCGCTCATGAGACAATAACCCTG
ATAAATGCTTCAATAATATTG
